>Addgene plasmid #18541 | T4 Lysozyme R119E K135E K147E | addgene partial sequence | sequence record 24327 | 3primeUP
TACTGAAAAGCCCGCTCATTAGGCGGGCTCAGATCTGCTCATGTTTGACAGCTTATCATCGATAAGCTTC
GGCAATAAATTCTTGATATGTTTTCATATGTTTCCTTTAAATATTTTAATTAGTAATTGTCTATTCAAGT
AATTGTGAATATACTATCACAATTCCAAGAGAAAGTAAACAGCTTTATAGATTTTTATACGCGTCCCAAG
TGCCAGTTCTAAACGTTGTAATGACTCGTTCTGCGCGATTAGGTGTTTGATTATACCATCTACTTTCAGC
TAAGTTAACTGCTGCTTCATCCCAGCGTTTTTGTTGAAGCATTTCTAAAGAGTTAGTAAATCCTGCCACA
CCGGTTTCTCCCATTTGGAAAACCATATTAATCAATGCACAGCGACGAACCGCATCAAGAGAATCATAAA
CCGGTTTTAATTTAGCATTTCTCAGAATTCCGCGAACAGCAGCATCAACATCCTGATTAAAGAGTTTTTC
AGCCTCATCTTTTGTAATTACACCATTGCAATTACGCCCAATAGCTTTATCTAATTCAGATTTAGCAGCA
TTAAGTGATGGACTTTTTGTAAGCAAATGACCGATGCCAATAGTGTAATAGCCTTCTGTGTCTTTATAGA
TTTTAAGTCTAAGACCTTCATCTATACGTAACATTTCAAATATATTCATAATACCTCCTAAGCATCGATG
GATCCTGTTTCCTGTGTGAAATTGTTATCCGCTCACAATTCCACACATTATACGAGCCGATGATTANTGT
CACAGGGGNATGGGGAGTAGCTGATCCTGTTCCTGGTGAATGTACCGCTCCATTCACAATT
