[The description below was written by a language model from this plasmid's Addgene catalogue record.]
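Description:
T4 Lysozyme R119E K135E K147E is a bacterial expression plasmid built on the pHS1403 backbone (about 5 kb without insert) that carries a triple-mutant version of the bacteriophage T4 lysozyme gene (gene e). It is a high-copy plasmid maintained in E. coli under ampicillin selection. The record does not name the origin of replication or the promoter that drives expression, and no feature table is available to show them.

The insert is roughly 600 bp and was cloned as a BamHI–HindIII fragment, with both restriction sites preserved. According to the depositor's notes, the BamHI site lies 27 bp from the start codon and the HindIII site 115 bp beyond the stop codon, so the fragment includes short flanking untranslated regions around the coding sequence and can be excised or transferred intact. The encoded protein, also referred to as 33EEE, carries three substitutions, R119E, K135E and K147E. Each replaces a positively charged arginine or lysine with a negatively charged glutamate, which would lower the net positive charge of the enzyme. No epitope or purification tags, fusion partners or reporters are listed.

The record does not state a specific purpose. T4 lysozyme is a widely used model protein for studying folding, stability and structure, and a charge-reversal variant such as this one would suit recombinant production in bacteria for examining how charged residues and electrostatic interactions affect those properties, or enzyme activity. That application is inferred from the nature of the mutations rather than recorded in the entry.
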