Addgene plasmid #18541: T4 Lysozyme R119E K135E K147E
Depositing lab: Brian Matthews. Depositing organization: University of Oregon.
Backbone
  Vector backbone: pHS1403
  Backbone size w/o insert (bp): 5000
  Vector type: Bacterial Expression
Growth in bacteria
  Bacterial resistance: Ampicillin, 100 μg/mL
  Growth temperature: 37°C
  Growth strain: DH5alpha
  Copy number: High Copy
Gene/Insert
  Gene/Insert name: T4 Lysozyme (alt name: 33EEE)
  Species: Bacteriophage T4
  Insert size (bp): 600
  Mutation: R119E K135E K147E
  GenBank ID: NP_049736
  Entrez Gene: e (a.k.a. T4p123)
  Cloning method: Restriction Enzyme; 5′ cloning site BamHI (not destroyed); 3′ cloning site HindIII (not destroyed)
  Sequencing primers: 5′ na; 3′ GGCGTATCACGAGGCCC
Terms and licenses: Academic/Nonprofit Terms; Industry Terms: Not Available to Industry
Depositor comments: The BamHI site is 27 bp from the ATG and the HindIII site is 115 bp from the stop.
How to cite: T4 Lysozyme R119E K135E K147E was a gift from Brian Matthews (Addgene plasmid # 18541 ; http://n2t.net/addgene:18541 ; RRID:Addgene_18541)
